>Addgene plasmid #69176 | LD129 | depositor full sequence | sequence record 121964 | Full Sequence
CTAAATTGTAAGCGTTAATATTTTGTTAAAATTCGCGTTAAATTTTTGTTAAATCAGCTCATTTTTTAAC
CAATAGGCCGAAATCGGCAAAATCCCTTATAAATCAAAAGAATAGACCGAGATAGGGT
[37 nt withheld, positions 129-165]
AAAGAACGTGGACTCCAACGTCAAAGG
[49 nt withheld, positions 193-241]
T
[91 nt withheld, positions 243-333]
G
[124 nt withheld, positions 335-458]
CCCATTCGCCATTCAGGCTGCGCAACTGTTGGGAAGGGCGATCGGTGCGGGCCTCTTCGCTATTACGCCA
GCTGGCGAAAGGGGGATGTGCTGCAAGGCGATTAAGTTGGGTAACGCCAGGGTTTTCCCAGTCACGACGT
TGTAAAACGACGGCCAGTGAGCGCGCGTAATACGACTCACTATAGGGCGAATTGGAGCTCCACCGCGGCC
AAATAAGTTAAAATCTGCGGTCCATTGTAGCAAGTAAGGAATATGTGATTCATAAATTTCGAATTTCTTT
CCGAAAATCTTGCCATCTCTAATCAATTCCGAAATCCTACTTAGACAAGAAGGATTAAGCAAAGAAATTT
TGTAAAACAGATTCCAGCCAACGTGGTAACCATAAAATGGTATACCCTTTACAACAGAGACATCAGCGAC
AAAATTGAGATTTCCAAGTTTGTCGCCGGCTAAATCGTGTTTATCATCTTTTTTCCTTTTAAAGGATGCC
CTAATTTTTACTTCCAGCGTTTTATGAACTTGGGCACATCTTTGGTGTCTCAATGTACTCGTGTCAGTTA
TTTGTCCATCATACTTGATGAACATGTAAGGTAGAATGCCATGGACGTGGCACAATACTTGATGCCCTGT
GGGTAAAGCACCAAACACCCTGATGTTTGGGACCTGTGAAAACTGGTTTAAGGGCAGGCTTTCACCGTGC
GATGGGTCCAAAAAGGTGGGTTTTGACATATAGTAGTCTTGATTATTTAGCTGGATTCTAAAATAGTCTG
ATTTAGAGGATGATCTAACCGTATCGCTCTGTATTGTGTCGTTCGACTCCCTCGACATTTCCAAACATTT
TATTTCGCCACAACTTGTAGTTTTGTATTGACTCAAATACTTTCTCTTGTTTTGTGCTTCTATTACAGAG
ATGGCTTTTTTCTTCAAGTACACTATTTCTAGACGCACTGCACTCGTCAAAAAAATGATTCAAGGTGAAA
ATAAAGGGGTGTTAGTGAATACTTATCAAGAAGAGACATACATAATTGTACTGCTGTGCATTTTCCTACT
TGACTTTCATGATTATGAATAGTACAAACACAGTTGTATATATCAAAGTTAAGGGTAGGAGACCACAGGG
ATTCTTGGATCCTCCCAAATTTGAGTGGAATGGAACAAAGGAGCGACAGCTTTGGACAATGGTATCAAAT
TTGAATTATTCACAAGATCAAATAGATTGGCAGAATTTATCAAAAATATTTGAAACGCCTGAATTTTTTC
TTAAAAAGAGAACATATAAATTATTTGCTGAACACTTAGAGCTTTTACAACTACAATTGGAGAAAAAAAG
AGATCTTGAGAAGTATTCAAATGATCAAGTGAATGAAGGGATGTCTGATTTAATACATAAATATACCCCT
ACTTTACAAAATGATAATCTATTAAATGTATCCGCAAGCCCACTGACCACGGAAAGACAGGATTCTGAAG
AAGTTGAGACAGAAGTAACAAATGAGGCGTTACAACATTTGCAAACTTCCAAAATTTTGAACATTCACAA
GAAAACATCGGATAGTGAGAATAAGCCTAATGACAAATTGGATAAGGATGGTATTAATAAAGAAATGGAG
TGCGGTAGTTCAGATGACGATTTATCTTCGAGCTTAAGTGTTAGTAAATCTGCGTTGGAAGAAGCGCTAA
TGGACAGATTGCAATTCGCTTCGTACGCTGCAGGTCGACGGATCGGTGACGGTGCTGGTTTAATTAACAT
GTCTAAAGGTGAAGAATTATTCACTGGTGTTGTCCCAATTTTGGTTGAATTAGATGGTGATGTTAATGGT
CACAAATTTTCTGTCTCCGGTGAAGGTGAAGGTGATGCTACTTACGGTAAATTGACCTTAAAATTTATTT
GTACTACTGGTAAATTGCCAGTTCCATGGCCAACCTTAGTCACTACTTTAACTTATGGTGTTCAATGTTT
TTCTAGATACCCAGATCATATGAAACAACATGACTTTTTCAAGTCTGCCATGCCAGAAGGTTATGTTCAA
GAAAGAACTATTTTTTTCAAAGATGACGGTAACTACAAGACCAGAGCTGAAGTCAAGTTTGAAGGTGATA
CCTTAGTTAATAGAATCGAATTAAAAGGTATTGATTTTAAAGAAGATGGTAACATTTTAGGTCACAAATT
GGAATACAACTATAACTCTCACAATGTTTACATCATGGCTGACAAACAAAAGAATGGTATCAAAGTTAAC
TTCAAAATTAGACACAACATTGAAGATGGTTCTGTTCAATTAGCTGACCATTATCAACAAAATACTCCAA
TTGGTGATGGTCCAGTCTTGTTACCAGACAACCATTACTTATCCACTCAATCTGCCTTATCCAAAGATCC
AAACGAAAAGAGAGACCACATGGTCTTGTTAGAATTTGTTACTGCTGCTGGTATTACCCATGGTATGGAT
GAATTGTACAAATAAGGCGCGCCACTTCTAAATAAGCGAATTTCTTATGATTTATGATTTTTATTATTAA
ATAAGTTATAAAAAAAATAAGTGTATACAAATTTTAAAGTGACTCTTAGGTTTTAAAACGAAAATTCTTA
TTCTTGAGTAACTCTTTCCTGTAGGTCAGGTTGCTTTCTCAGGTATAGTATGAGGTCGCTCTTATTGACC
ACACCTCTACCGGCAGATCCGCTAGGGATAACAGGGTAATATAGATCTGTTTAGCTTGCCTCGTCCCCGC
CGGGTCACCCGGCCAGCGACATGGAGGCCCAGAATACCCTCCTTGACAGTCTTGACGTGCGCAGCTCAGG
GGCATGATGTGACTGTCGCCCGTACATTTAGCCCATACATCCCCATGTATAATCATTTGCATCCATACAT
TTTGATGGCCGCACGGCGCGAAGCAAAAATTACGGCTCCTCGCTGCAGACCTGCGAGCAGGGAAACGCTC
CCCTCACAGACGCGTTGAATTGTCCCCACGCCGCGCCCCTGTAGAGAAATATAAAAGGTTAGGATTTGCC
ACTGAGGTTCTTCTTTCATATACTTCCTTTTAAAATCTTGCTAGGATACAGTTCTCACATCACATCCGAA
CATAAACAACCATGACAGTCAACACTAAGACCTATAGTGAGAGAGCAGAAACTCATGCCTCACCAGTAGC
ACAGCGATTATTTCGATTAATGGAACTGAAGAAAACCAATTTATGTGCATCAATTGACGTTGATACCACT
AAGGAATTCCTTGAATTAATTGATAAATTAGGTCCTTATGTATGCTTAATCAAGACTCATATTGATATAA
TCAATGATTTTTCCTATGAATCCACTATTGAACCATTATTAGAACTTTCACGTAAACATCAATTTATGAT
TTTTGAAGATAGAAAATTTGCTGATATTGGTAATACCGTAAAGAAACAATATATTGGTGGAGTTTATAAA
ATTAGTAGTTGGGCAGATATTACCAATGCTCATGGTGTCACTGGGAATGGAGTGGTTGAAGGATTAAAAC
AGGGAGCTAAAGAAACCACCACCAACCAAGAGCCAAGAGGGTTATTGATGTTAGCTGAATTATCATCAGT
GGGATCATTAGCATATGGAGAATATTCTCAAAAAACTGTTGAAATTGCTAAATCCGATAAGGAATTTGTT
ATTGGATTTATTGCCCAACGTGATATGGGTGGCCAAGAAGAAGGATTTGATTGGCTTATTATGACACCTG
GAGTTGGATTAGATGATAAAGGTGATGGATTAGGACAACAATATAGAACTGTTGATGAAGTTGTTAGCAC
TGGAACTGATATTATCATTGTTGGTAGAGGATTGTTTGGTAAAGGAAGAGATCCAGATATTGAAGGTAAA
AGGTATAGAAATGCTGGTTGGAATGCTTATTTGAAAAAGACTGGCCAATTATAATCAGTACTGACAATAA
AAAGATTCTTGTTTTCAAGAACTTGTCATTTGTATAGTTTTTTTATATTGTAGTTGTTCTATTTTAATCA
AATGTTAGCGTGATTTATATTTTTTTTCGCCTCGACATCATCTGCCCAGATGCGAAGTTAAGTGCGCAGA
AAGTAATATCATGCGTCAATCGTATGTGAATGCTGGTCGCTATACTGCTGTCGATTCGATACTAACGCCG
CCATCCAGTGTCGAAAACGAGCTCGAATTCATCGATGATATCAGATCCACTAGTGGCCTATGCTTTACAT
CTTTCACAAGCACAATCAAAAAACCAACTGTCGGCCAAAAAGGCCCGGCGTTTTACTGTTGGTAAGTCCA
GTACCCCGGAATAATCGATACAGATCTGCTCATCCTTTTTTATATCTCTATTCATAGTGAATAGCATTGA
ATTACCTTTACGATATTTCGTTATATTGGGGTTACAAGAGTGGTTGAAATAGGAGGCTTCTGGAAATACC
CAGTATCCAAAATATTCTCTGCTGTCTGAGGCTTCGCCCTCTTGCCATAAACCAAAAGCATTCCCATATT
CAGTACCTAATATATGTCTCAATAGCGGTATGGAGAGCATTCTATGCAAATGTGAAGGTAATAGAATATA
GAGTGTTTGAAATACTAATTTTTGAAAGTGCAGTAAGACAGGAAATTTAGATATTTTGCTAAGCTCATTC
GATTGTAACATATTGAAAGCTCGGTATGTTATGCACTGAGGATCCATATATTTAAGATTAAACAAACTCT
CGCACACAAACCTAATGCAGCAATATTCATCTTCGCAAGTGGGTGGTAATTGATTTATTCTCTTCGCAGA
TTTCATGTTGTTGATGCGCGGTATCCATTTACTTTCAATCTCATCCCATGAAGACTGTATGACATTTTCC
GAAATTAAGATAGAGTTTAATTTTTCCTCCTGTTCAGAGGTATAATTATATCTTTTCAGCATGCTTGGAA
AATGATGCAGTAATATCTCATAACATTCAATTAATTCAATGATATTTGGTATTTGAAGATAAGAAGTTCT
GCAATGTTCTGAACAGAACCACAGTCCAGCGCCCAGAACTCGAGGGGGGGCCCGGTACCCAGCTTTTGTT
CCCTTTAGTGAGGGTTAATTGCGCGCTTGGCGTAATCATGGTCATAGCTGTTTCCTGTGTGAAATTGTTA
TCCGCTCACAATTCCACACAACATACGAGCCGGAAGCATAAAGTGTAAAGCCTGGGGTGCCTAATGAGTG
AGCTAACTCACATTAATTGCGTTGCGCTCACTGCCCGCTTTCCAGTCGGGAAACCTGTCGTGCCAGCTGC
ATTAATGAATCGGCCAACGCGCGGGGAGAGGCGGTTTGCGTATTGGGCGCTCTTCCGCTTCCTCGCTCAC
TGACTCGCTGCGCTCGGTCGTTCGGCTGCGGCGAGCGGTATCAGCTCACTCAAAGGCGGTAATACGGTTA
TCCACAGAATCAGGGGATAACGCAGGAAAGAACATGTGAGCAAAAGGCCAGCAAAAGGCCAGGAACCGTA
AAAAGGCCGCGTTGCTGGCGTTTTTCCATAGGCTCCGCCCCCCTGACGAGCATCACAAAAATCGACGCTC
AAGTCAGAGGTGGCGAAACCCGACAGGACTATAAAGATACCAGGCGTTTCCCCCTGGAAGCTCCCTCGTG
CGCTCTCCTGTTCCGACCCTGCCGCTTACCGGATACCTGTCCGCCTTTCTCCCTTCGGGAAGCGTGGCGC
TTTCTCATAGCTCACGCTGTAGGTATCTCAGTTCGGTGTAGGTCGTTCGCTCCAAGCTGGGCTGTGTGCA
CGAACCCCCCGTTCAGCCCGACCGCTGCGCCTTATCCGGTAACTATCGTCTTGAGTCCAACCCGGTAAGA
CACGACTTATCGCCACTGGCAGCAGCCACTGGTAACAGGATTAGCAGAGCGAGGTATGTAGGCGGTGCTA
CAGAGTTCTTGAAGTGGTGGCCTAACTACGGCTACACTAGAAGGACAGTATTTGGTATCTGCGCTCTGCT
GAAGCCAGTTACCTTCGGAAAAAGAGTTGGTAGCTCTTGATCCGGCAAACAAACCACCGCTGGTAGCGGT
GGTTTTTTTGTTTGCAAGCAGCAGATTACGCGCAGAAAAAAAGGATCTCAAGAAGATCCTTTGATCTTTT
CTACGGGGTCTGACGCTCAGTGGAACGAAAACTCACGTTAAGGGATTTTGGTCATGAGATTATCAAAAAG
GATCTTCACCTAGATCCTTTTAAATTAAAAATGAAGTTTTAAATCAATCTAAAGTATATATGAGTAAACT
TGGTCTGACAGTTACCAATGCTTAATCAGTGAGGCACCTATCTCAGCGATCTGTCTATTTCGTTCATCCA
TAGTTGCCTGACTCCCCGTCGTGTAGATAACTACGATACGGGAGGGCTTACCATCTGGCCCCAGTGCTGC
AATGATACCGCGAGACCCACGCTCACCGGCTCCAGATTTATCAGCAATAAACCAGCCAGCCGGAAGGGCC
GAGCGCAGAAGTGGTCCTGCAACTTTATCCGCCTCCATCCAGTCTATTAATTGTTGCCGGGAAGCTAGAG
TAAGTAGTTCGCCAGTTAATAGTTTGCGCAACGTTGTTGCCATTGCTACAGGCATCGTGGTGTCACGCTC
GTCGTTTGGTATGGCTTCATTCAGCTCCGGTTCCCAACGATCAAGGCGAGTTACATGATCCCCCATGTTG
TGCAAAAAAGCGGTTAGCTCCTTCGGTCCTCCGATCGTTGTCAGAAGTAAGTTGGCCGCAGTGTTATCAC
TCATGGTTATGGCAGCACTGCATAATTCTCTTACTGTCATGCCATCCGTAAGATGCTTTTCTGTGACTGG
TGAGTACTCAACCAAGTCATTCTGAGAATAGTGTATGCGGCGACCGAGTTGCTCTTGCCCGGCGTCAATA
CGGGATAATACCGCGCCACATAGCAGAACTTTAAAAGTGCTCATCATTGGAAAACGTTCTTCGGGGCGAA
AACTCTCAAGGATCTTACCGCTGTTGAGATCCAGTTCGATGTAACCCACTCGTGCACCCAACTGATCTTC
AGCATCTTTTACTTTCACCAGCGTTTCTGGGTGAGCAAAAACAGGAAGGCAAAATGCCGCAAAAAAGGGA
ATAAGGGCGACACGGAAATGTTGAATACTCATACTCTTCCTTTTTCAATATTATTGAAGCATTTATCAGG
GTTATTGTCTCATGAGCGGATACATATTTGAATGTATTTAGAAAAATAAACAAATAGGGGTTCCGCGCAC
ATTTCCCCGAAAAGTGCCAC
Features (pLannotate 1.2.2; 20 found; start..end, strand, type, name):
     30..458     -  rep_origin     f1 ori (sequence partly withheld): f1 bacteriophage origin of replication; arrow indicates direction of (+) strand synthesis
    463..618     -  CDS            lacZα (fragment): LacZα fragment of β-galactosidase; lacZ fragment
    626..644     +  promoter       T7 promoter: promoter for bacteriophage T7 RNA polymerase
    666..1286    -  CDS            REV3 (fragment): DPOZ_YEAST - Also known as PSO1. Experimental evidence at protein level: Swiss-Prot protein existence level 1. Nonessential DNA polymerase. Required for DNA damage induced mutagenesis. Involved in DNA repair, mitochondrial DNA repair and translesion synthesis. Translesion synthesis in S.cerevisiae may use a specialized DNA polymerase that is not required for other DNA replicative processes. Has a role in the bypass of abasic (AP) sites. Highly inefficient in incorporating nucleotides opposite the AP site, but efficiently extends from nucleotides, particularly an A, inserted opposite the lesion
   1334..1350    -  CDS            P4M (fragment): high-affinity phosphatidylinositol 4-phosphate binding module of SidM (DrrA) from Legionella pneumophila (Hammond et al., 2014)
   1517..2155    +  CDS            ATG29: ATG29_YEAST - Experimental evidence at protein level: Swiss-Prot protein existence level 1. Plays a role in autophagy. Functions at the preautophagosomal structure (PAS) in order to form normal autophagosomes under starvation conditions. Plays also a role in mitophagy and regulation of filamentous growth. From Saccharomyces cerevisiae (strain ATCC 204508 / S288c) (Baker's yeast).
   2207..2923    +  CDS            yeGFP: yeast-enhanced green fluorescent protein codons optimized for translation in S. cerevisiae and C. albicans
   2944..3131    +  terminator     ADH1 terminator: S. cerevisiae ADH1; transcription terminator for the S. cerevisiae alcohol dehydrogenase 1 (ADH1) gene
   3206..3549    +  promoter       TEF promoter: Ashbya gossypii TEF promoter
   3568..4356    +  CDS            URA3: PYRF_YEAST - Experimental evidence at protein level: Swiss-Prot protein existence level 1. From Saccharomyces cerevisiae (strain ATCC 204508 / S288c) (Baker's yeast).
   4368..4565    +  terminator     TEF terminator: Ashbya gossypii TEF terminator
   4649..5476    -  CDS            SET6 (fragment): SET6_YEAST - Protein inferred from homology: Swiss-Prot protein existence level 3. Involved in resistance to compounds that target ergosterol biosynthesis, including fenpropimorph, dyclonine, and alverine citrate. Since a deletion in the absence of these compounds does not have an effect on growth, is more likely to be involved in compound availability. From Saccharomyces cerevisiae (strain ATCC 204508 / S288c) (Baker's yeast).
   5500..5518    -  promoter       T3 promoter: promoter for bacteriophage T3 RNA polymerase
   5563..5579    -  protein_bind   lac operator: The lac repressor binds to the lac operator to inhibit transcription in E. coli. This inhibition can be relieved by adding lactose or isopropyl-β-D-thiogalactopyranoside (IPTG). lac repressor encoded by lacI
   5587..5617    -  promoter       lac promoter: promoter for the E. coli lac operon
   5632..5653    -  protein_bind   CAP binding site: CAP binding activates transcription in the presence of cAMP. E. coli catabolite activator protein
   5666..5758    -  CDS            lacI (fragment): lac repressor; lacI; The lac repressor binds to the lac operator to inhibit transcription in E. coli. This inhibition can be relieved by adding lactose or isopropyl-β-D-thiogalactopyranoside (IPTG).
   5941..6529    -  rep_origin     ori: high-copy-number ColE1/pMB1/pBR322/pUC origin of replication
   6700..7560    -  CDS            AmpR: β-lactamase; bla; confers resistance to ampicillin, carbenicillin, and related antibiotics
   7561..7665    -  promoter       AmpR promoter: bla
