[The description below was written by a language model from this plasmid's Addgene catalogue record and pLannotate feature annotations shown in this document.]
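Description:
LD129 is a yeast integration plasmid built on the Bluescript II SK+ backbone, designed to place a GFP tag at the C terminus of the Saccharomyces cerevisiae autophagy protein Atg29. In E. coli it is maintained as a high-copy plasmid through the ColE1/pUC-type origin and selected with ampicillin (AmpR under its bla promoter). The backbone also carries the f1 origin, the lac promoter/operator and lacZα remnants, and flanking T7 and T3 promoters. No yeast replication origin is annotated, which fits its stated use as an integrating rather than episomal construct.

The roughly 4.6 kb insert, cloned between SacII and XhoI, contains the full ATG29 coding sequence fused in frame to a green fluorescent protein and followed by the ADH1 terminator. The catalogue calls the tag EGFP, whereas the automated annotation identifies it as yeast-enhanced GFP. No heterologous promoter is annotated upstream of ATG29. The region ahead of it includes a REV3 fragment, so it appears to be native genomic flanking sequence, although the record does not state which promoter drives the fusion. Downstream lies a selection cassette in which the Ashbya gossypii TEF promoter and terminator drive URA3. The catalogue specifies the Candida albicans gene, although the annotation tool matched it to the S. cerevisiae homologue. A SET6 fragment follows the marker. Together with the upstream sequence, it presumably provides homology arms for targeting the cassette to the ATG29 locus. A very short "P4M" hit is most likely a spurious match.

The plasmid belongs to a fluorescent tool set for yeast Atg proteins. It allows uracil-prototrophy selection of integrants expressing Atg29-GFP for imaging its localization, for example at the preautophagosomal structure.
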