Addgene plasmid #69176: LD129
Purpose: Integration of GFP tag at Atg29 C terminus, use auxotrophic marker URA3(Candida albicans)
Depositing lab: Zhiping Xie. Depositing organization: Shanghai Jiao Tong University. Publication: A fluorescent tool set for yeast Atg proteins. Li D, Song JZ, Shan MH, Li SP, Liu W, Li H, Zhu J, Wang Y, Lin J, Xie Z. Autophagy. 2015;11(6):954-60. doi: 10.1080/15548627.2015.1040971. PubMed 25998947.
Backbone
  Vector backbone: Bluescript II SK+
  Vector type: Yeast Expression
Growth in bacteria
  Bacterial resistance: Ampicillin, 100 μg/mL
  Growth temperature: 37°C
  Growth strain: DH5alpha
  Copy number: High Copy
Gene/Insert
  Gene/Insert name: Atg29-EGFP
  Species: S. cerevisiae (budding yeast)
  Insert size (bp): 4600
  Tag / fusion protein: EGFP (C terminal on insert)
  Cloning method: Restriction Enzyme; 5′ cloning site SacII (not destroyed); 3′ cloning site XhoI (not destroyed)
  Sequencing primers: 5′ T7; 3′ SP6
Terms and licenses: Academic/Nonprofit Terms; Industry Terms: Not Available to Industry
How to cite: LD129 was a gift from Zhiping Xie (Addgene plasmid # 69176 ; http://n2t.net/addgene:69176 ; RRID:Addgene_69176)
