>Addgene plasmid #69176 | LD129 | addgene partial sequence | sequence record 124671 | T7 5'-TAATACGACTCACTATAGGG-3'
CGCGGCCAAATAAGTTAAAATCTGCGGTCCATTGTAGCAAGTAAGGAATATGTGATTCATAAATTTCGAA
TTTCTTTCCGAAAATCTTGCCATCTCTAATCAATTCCGAAATCCTACTTAGACAAGAAGGATTAAGCAAA
GAAATTTTGTAAAACAGATTCCAGCCAACGTGGTAACCATAAAATGGTATACCCTTTACAACAGAGACAT
CAGCGACAAAATTGAGATTTCCAAGTTTGTCGCCGGCTAAATCGTGTTTATCATCTTTTTTCCTTTTAAA
GGATGCCCTAATTTTTACTTCCAGCGTTTTATGAACTTGGGCACATCTTTGGTGTCTCAATGTACTCGTG
TCAGTTATTTGTCCATCATACTTGATGAACATGTAAGGTAGAATGCCATGGACGTGGCACAATACTTGAT
GCCCTGTGGGTAAAGCACCAAACACCCTGATGTTTGGGACCTGTGAAAACTGGTTTAAGGGCAGGCTTTC
ACCGTGCGATGGGTCCAAAAAGGTGGGTTTTGACATATAGTAGTCTTGATTATTTAGCTGGATTCTAAAA
TAGTCTGATTTAGAGGATGATCTAACCGTATCGCTCTGTATTGTGTCGTTCGACTCCCTCGACATTTCCA
AACATTTTATTTCGCCACAACTTGTAGTTTTGTATTGACTCAAATACTTTCTCTTGTTTTGTGCTTCTAT
TACAGAGATGGCTTTTTTCTTCAAGTACACTATTTCTAGACGCACTGCACTCGTCAAAAAAATGATTCAA
GGTGAAAATAAAGGGGTGTTAGTGAATACTTATCAAGAAGAGACATACATAATTGTACTGCTGTGCATTT
TCCTACTTGACTTTCATGATTATGAATAGTACAAACACAGTTGTATATATCAAAGTTAAGGGTAGGAGAC
CACAGGGATTCTTGGATCCTCCCAAATTTGAGTGGAATGGAACAAAGGAGCGACAGCTTTGGACAATGGT
ATCAAATTTGAATTATTCACAAGATCAAATAGATTGGCAGAATTTATCAAAAATATTTGAAACGCCTGAA
TTTTT
