>Addgene plasmid #69176 | LD129 | addgene partial sequence | sequence record 124682 | yGFP-R 5'-GCATCACCTTCACCTTCACC-3'
CACCATCTAATTCAACCAAAATTGGGACAACACCAGTGAATAATTCTTCACCTTTAGACATGTTAATTAA
ACCAGCACCGTCACCGATCCGTCGACCTGCAGCGTACGAAGCGAATTGCAATCTGTCCATTAGCGCTTCT
TCCAACGCAGATTTACTAACACTTAAGCTCGAAGATAAATCGTCATCTGAACTACCGCACTCCATTTCTT
TATTAATACCATCCTTATCCAATTTGTCATTAGGCTTATTCTCACTATCCGATGTTTTCTTGTGAATGTT
CAAAATTTTGGAAGTTTGCAAATGTTGTAACGCCTCATTTGTTACTTCTGTCTCAACTTCTTCAGAATCC
TGTCTTTCCGTGGTCAGTGGGCTTGCGGATACATTTAATAGATTATCATTTTGTAAAGTAGGGGTATATT
TATGTATTAAATCAGACATCCCTTCATTCACTTGATCATTTGAATACTTCTCAAGATCTCTTTTTTTCTC
CAATTGTAGTTGTAAAAGCTCTAAGTGTTCAGCAAATAATTTATATGTTCTCTTTTTAAGAAAAAATTCA
GGCGTTTCAAATATTTTTGATAAATTCTGCCAATCTATTTGATCTTGTGAATAATTCAAATTTGATACCA
TTGTCCAAAGCTGTCGCTCCTTTGTTCCATTCCACTCAAATTTGGGAGGATCCAAGAATCCCTGTGGTCT
CCTACCCTTAACTTTGATATATACAACTGTGTTTGTACTATTCATAATCATGAAAGTCAAGTAGGAAAAT
GCACAGCAGTACAATTATGTATGTCTCTTC
